Addgene plasmid #106005: Opto-GPR17
Purpose: Expression of a chimeric G-protein coupled receptor (Rhodopsin-GPR17; Opto-GPR17; A7)
Depositing lab: Harald Janovjak. Publication: Optical functionalization of human Class A orphan G-protein-coupled receptors. Morri M, Sanchez-Romero I, Tichy AM, Kainrath S, Gerrard EJ, Hirschfeld PP, Schwarz J, Janovjak H. Nat Commun. 2018 May 16;9(1):1950. doi: 10.1038/s41467-018-04342-1. PubMed 29769519.
Backbone
  Vector backbone: pcDNA3.1-
  Backbone manufacturer: Invitrogen
  Backbone size w/o insert (bp): 5427
  Vector type: Mammalian Expression
  Selectable markers: Neomycin (select with G418)
Growth in bacteria
  Bacterial resistance: Ampicillin, 100 μg/mL
  Growth temperature: 37°C
  Growth strain: DH5alpha
  Copy number: High Copy
Gene/Insert
  Gene/Insert name: Opto-GPR17
  Species: H. sapiens (human), B. taurus (bovine)
  Insert size (bp): 1152
  Mutation: Chimeric receptor protein
  Entrez Gene: GPR17
  Promoter: CMV
  Tag / fusion protein: VSV-G (N terminal on insert); Rhodopsin-1D4 (C terminal on insert)
  Cloning method: Restriction Enzyme; 5′ cloning site unknown (unknown if destroyed); 3′ cloning site unknown (unknown if destroyed)
  Sequencing primers: 5′ CMV_F (CGCAAATGGGCGGTAGGCGTG); 3′ pcDNA_R (CAACAGATGGCTGGCAAC)
Terms and licenses: Academic/Nonprofit Terms; Industry Terms: Not Available to Industry
Depositor comments: two step cloning; 5' and 3' sites cannot be used for (sub)cloning
How to cite: Opto-GPR17 was a gift from Harald Janovjak (Addgene plasmid # 106005 ; http://n2t.net/addgene:106005 ; RRID:Addgene_106005)
