[The description below was written by a language model from this plasmid's Addgene catalogue record and pLannotate feature annotations shown in this document.]
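Description:
Opto-GPR17 is a mammalian expression plasmid built on the Invitrogen pcDNA3.1(-) backbone, with a sequenced length of about 6.6 kb. It is propagated in E. coli from a high-copy ColE1/pUC-type origin under ampicillin selection (β-lactamase with its own promoter). It also carries an f1 origin that allows production of single-stranded DNA. For selection in mammalian cells, an SV40 early promoter drives a neomycin phosphotransferase gene followed by the SV40 polyadenylation signal, which confers G418 resistance. Several short fragment calls in the automated annotation (a truncated HIV-1 LTR, ble, lacI and bom) look like partial sequence matches within the backbone rather than functional elements.

The payload is a roughly 1.15 kb open reading frame encoding a chimeric G-protein-coupled receptor that combines bovine rhodopsin with human GPR17, a Class A orphan receptor. Expression is driven by the CMV immediate-early enhancer and promoter and terminated by the bGH polyadenylation signal. A T7 promoter lies upstream of the insert. The feature table labels the coding region simply as bovine rhodopsin, which shows that much of the chimera matches that protein. Neither the record nor the annotation says which segments come from GPR17. The receptor carries an N-terminal VSV-G epitope and a C-terminal rhodopsin 1D4 epitope, both of which can be used for antibody detection or purification.

According to the catalogue entry and the associated publication title, the construct belongs to a set of light-activatable versions of orphan GPCRs, in which rhodopsin's light sensitivity is used to study the receptor's signalling without a known ligand. The depositor notes that the insert was assembled in two cloning steps and that the flanking sites cannot be used for subcloning.
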