Features (pLannotate 1.2.2; 20 found; start..end, strand, type, name):
     74..453     +  enhancer       CMV enhancer: human cytomegalovirus immediate early enhancer
    454..657     +  promoter       CMV promoter: human cytomegalovirus (CMV) immediate early promoter
    653..686     +  LTR            5' LTR (truncated) (fragment): truncated 5' long terminal repeat (LTR) from HIV-1
    702..720     +  promoter       T7 promoter: promoter for bacteriophage T7 RNA polymerase
    863..1918    +  CDS            RHO: OPSD_BOVIN - Experimental evidence at protein level: Swiss-Prot protein existence level 1. Photoreceptor required for image-forming vision at low light intensity. Required for photoreceptor cell viability after birth (By similarity). Light-induced isomerization of 11-cis to all-trans retinal triggers a conformational change that activates signaling via G- proteins (PubMed:10926528, PubMed:12044163, PubMed:11972040, PubMed:16908857, PubMed:16586416, PubMed:17060607, PubMed:17449675, PubMed:18818650, PubMed:21389983, PubMed:22198838, PubMed:23579341, PubMed:25205354, PubMed:27458239). Subsequent
   1995..2106    +  polyA_signal   bGH poly(A) signal: bovine growth hormone polyadenylation signal
   2223..2244    +  promoter       SV40 promoter (fragment): SV40 enhancer and early promoter
   2265..2693    +  rep_origin     f1 ori (sequence partly withheld): f1 bacteriophage origin of replication; arrow indicates direction of (+) strand synthesis
   2707..3036    +  promoter       SV40 promoter: SV40 enhancer and early promoter
   3103..3894    +  CDS            neo: KKA2_KLEPN - Also known as kan, nptII. Experimental evidence at protein level: Swiss-Prot protein existence level 1. Resistance to kanamycin, neomycin, paromomycin, ribostamycin, butirosin and gentamicin B. From Klebsiella pneumoniae.
   3918..4076    +  CDS            ble (fragment): BLE_KLEPN - Experimental evidence at protein level: Swiss-Prot protein existence level 1. Binding protein with a strong affinity to the bleomycin family of antibiotics. Binds to CL990; an antimitotic-antibiotic compound. From Klebsiella pneumoniae.
   4071..4192    +  polyA_signal   SV40 poly(A) signal: SV40 polyadenylation signal
   4265..4281    -  protein_bind   lac operator: The lac repressor binds to the lac operator to inhibit transcription in E. coli. This inhibition can be relieved by adding lactose or isopropyl-β-D-thiogalactopyranoside (IPTG). lac repressor encoded by lacI
   4289..4319    -  promoter       lac promoter: promoter for the E. coli lac operon
   4334..4355    -  protein_bind   CAP binding site: CAP binding activates transcription in the presence of cAMP. E. coli catabolite activator protein
   4368..4460    -  CDS            lacI (fragment): lac repressor; lacI; The lac repressor binds to the lac operator to inhibit transcription in E. coli. This inhibition can be relieved by adding lactose or isopropyl-β-D-thiogalactopyranoside (IPTG).
   4643..5231    -  rep_origin     ori: high-copy-number ColE1/pMB1/pBR322/pUC origin of replication
   5402..6262    -  CDS            AmpR: β-lactamase; bla; confers resistance to ampicillin, carbenicillin, and related antibiotics
   6263..6367    -  promoter       AmpR promoter: bla
   6426..6478    -  misc_feature   bom (fragment): basis of mobility region from pBR322
>Addgene plasmid #106005 | Opto-GPR17 | addgene full sequence | sequence record 209614 | Addgene NGS Result
AATTGCATGAAGAATCTGCTTAGGGTTAGGCGTTTTGCGCTGCTTCGCGATGTACGGGCCAGATATACGC
GTTGACATTGATTATTGACTAGTTATTAATAGTAATCAATTACGGGGTCATTAGTTCATAGCCCATATAT
GGAGTTCCGCGTTACATAACTTACGGTAAATGGCCCGCCTGGCTGACCGCCCAACGACCCCCGCCCATTG
ACGTCAATAATGACGTATGTTCCCATAGTAACGCCAATAGGGACTTTCCATTGACGTCAATGGGTGGAGT
ATTTACGGTAAACTGCCCACTTGGCAGTACATCAAGTGTATCATATGCCAAGTACGCCCCCTATTGACGT
CAATGACGGTAAATGGCCCGCCTGGCATTATGCCCAGTACATGACCTTATGGGACTTTCCTACTTGGCAG
TACATCTACGTATTAGTCATCGCTATTACCATGGTGATGCGGTTTTGGCAGTACATCAATGGGCGTGGAT
AGCGGTTTGACTCACGGGGATTTCCAAGTCTCCACCCCATTGACGTCAATGGGAGTTTGTTTTGGCACCA
AAATCAACGGGACTTTCCAAAATGTCGTAACAACTCCGCCCCATTGACGCAAATGGGCGGTAGGCGTGTA
CGGTGGGAGGTCTATATAAGCAGAGCTCTCTGGCTAACTAGAGAACCCACTGCTTACTGGCTTATCGAAA
TTAATACGACTCACTATAGGGAGACACAAGCTGGCTAGCGTTTAAACGGGCCCTCTAGACTCGAGCACCA
TGAAAACGATCATCGCCCTGAGCTACATCTTCTGCCTGGTATTCGCCATGTACACCGATATAGAGATGAA
CAGGCTGGGAAAGGATAGCCTCATGAACGGGACCGAGGGCCCAAACTTCTACGTGCCTTTCTCCAACAAG
ACGGGCGTGGTGCGCAGCCCCTTCGAGGCCCCGCAGTACTACCTGGCGGAGCCATGGCAGTTCTCCATGC
TGGCCGCCTACATGTTCCTGCTGATCATGCTTGGCTTCCCCATCAACTTCCTCACGCTGTACGTCTTTAT
CCGAGATCACAAGTCCGGGACCCCGCTCAACTACATCCTGCTCAACCTGGCCGTGGCCGACCTCTTCATG
GTGTTCGGGGGCTTCACCACCACCCTCTACACCTCTCTGCACGGGTACTTCGTCTTTGGGCCCACGGGCT
GCAACCTGGAGGGCTTCTTTGCCACCTTGGGCGGTGAAATTGCACTGTGGTCCTTGGTGGTCCTGGCCAT
CGAGCGGTACGTGGTGGTGGTGCACCCGGTCAAGTCCCTCAAGCTCCGCAGGCCCCTCTACGCCATCATG
GGCGTCGCCTTCACCTGGGTCATGGCTCTGGCCTGTGCCGCGCCCCCCCTCGTCGGCTGGTCCAGGTACA
TCCCGGAGGGCATGCAGTGCTCGTGCGGGATTGACTACTACACGCCCCACGAGGAAACCAACAATGAGTC
GTTCGTCATCTACATGTTCGTGGTCCACTTCATCATCCCCCTGATTGTCATATTCTTCTGCTACGGACTG
ATCATCCGCAGCCTGCGGCAGGGCCTGCGTGTGGAGAAGCGCCTCAAGACCAAGGCAGTGCGCATGGTGA
TCATCATGGTCATCGCTTTCCTAATCTGCTGGCTGCCCTACGCTGGGGTGGCGTTCTACATCTTCACCCA
TCAGGGCTCTGACTTTGGCCCCATCTTCATGACCATCCCGGCTTTCTTTGCCAAGACTTCTGCCGTCTAC
AACCCCGTCATCTACATCATGATGAACAAGCAGTTCCGCCACGCCCTGTGCAACTTGCTCTGTGGCAAAA
GGCTCAAGGGCCCGCCCCCCAGCTTCGAAGGGAAAACCAACGAGAGCTCGCTGAGTGCCAAGTCAGAGCT
GACAGAAACCAGCCAAGTGGCGCCTGCCTAAGAATTCCACCACACTGGACTAGTGGATCCGAGCTCGGTA
CCAAGCTTAAGTTTAAACCGCTGATCAGCCTCGACTGTGCCTTCTAGTTGCCAGCCATCTGTTGTTTGCC
CCTCCCCCGTGCCTTCCTTGACCCTGGAAGGTGCCACTCCCACTGTCCTTTCCTAATAAAATGAGGAAAT
TGCATCGCATTGTCTGAGTAGGTGTCATTCTATTCTGGGGGGTGGGGTGGGGCAGGACAGCAAGGGGGAG
GATTGGGAAGAGAATAGCAGGCATGCTGGGGATGCGGTGGGCTCTATGGCTTCTGAGGCGGAAAGAACCA
GCTGGGGCTCTAGGGGGTATCCCC
[124 nt withheld, positions 2265-2388]
C
[91 nt withheld, positions 2390-2480]
A
[49 nt withheld, positions 2482-2530]
CCTTTGACGTTGGAGTCCACGTTCTTT
[37 nt withheld, positions 2558-2594]
ACCCTATCTCGGTCTATTCTTTTGATTTATAAGGGATTTTGCCGATTTCGGCCTATTGGTTAAAAAATGA
GCTGATTTAACAAAAATTTAACGCGAATTAATTCTGTGGAATGTGTGTCAGTTAGGGTGTGGAAAGTCCC
CAGGCTCCCCAGCAGGCAGAAGTATGCAAAGCATGCATCTCAATTAGTCAGCAACCAGGTGTGGAAAGTC
CCCAGGCTCCCCAGCAGGCAGAAGTATGCAAAGCATGCATCTCAATTAGTCAGCAACCATAGTCCCGCCC
CTAACTCCGCCCATCCCGCCCCTAACTCCGCCCAGTTCCGCCCATTCTCCGCCCCATGGCTGACTAATTT
TTTTTATTTATGCAGAGGCCGAGGCCGCCTCTGCCTCTGAGCTATTCCAGAAGTAGTGAGGAGGCTTTTT
TGGAGGCCTAGGCTTTTGCAAAAAGCTCCCGGGAGCTTGTATATCCATTTTCGGATCTGATCAAGAGACA
GGATGAGGATCGTTTCGCATGATTGAACAAGATGGATTGCACGCAGGTTCTCCGGCCGCTTGGGTGGAGA
GGCTATTCGGCTATGACTGGGCACAACAGACAATCGGCTGCTCTGATGCCGCCGTGTTCCGGCTGTCAGC
GCAGGGGCGCCCGGTTCTTTTTGTCAAGACCGACCTGTCCGGTGCCCTGAATGAACTGCAGGACGAGGCA
GCGCGGCTATCGTGGCTGGCCACGACGGGCGTTCCTTGCGCAGCTGTGCTCGACGTTGTCACTGAAGCGG
GAAGGGACTGGCTGCTATTGGGCGAAGTGCCGGGGCAGGATCTCCTGTCATCTCACCTTGCTCCTGCCGA
GAAAGTATCCATCATGGCTGATGCAATGCGGCGGCTGCATACGCTTGATCCGGCTACCTGCCCATTCGAC
CACCAAGCGAAACATCGCATCGAGCGAGCACGTACTCGGATGGAAGCCGGTCTTGTCGATCAGGATGATC
TGGACGAAGAACATCAGGGGCTCGCGCCAGCCGAACTGTTCGCCAGGCTCAAGGCGCGCATGCCCGACGG
CGAGGATCTCGTCGTGACCCATGGCGATGCCTGCTTGCCGAATATCATGGTGGAAAATGGCCGCTTTTCT
GGATTCATCGACTGTGGCCGGCTGGGTGTGGCGGACCGCTATCAGGACATAGCGTTGGCTACCCGTGATA
TTGCTGAAGAACTTGGCGGCGAATGGGCTGACCGCTTCCTCGTGCTTTACGGTATCGCCGCTCCCGATTC
GCAGCGCATCGCCTTCTATCGCCTTCTTGACGAGTTCTTCTGAGCGGGACTCTGGGGTTCGAAATGACCG
ACCAAGCGACGCCCAACCTGCCATCACGAGATTTCGATTCCACCGCCGCCTTCTATGAAAGGTTGGGCTT
CGGAATCGTTTTCCGGGACGCCGGCTGGATGATCCTCCAGCGCGGGGATCTCATGCTGGAGTTCTTCGCC
CACCCCAACTTGTTTATTGCAGCTTATAATGGTTACAAATAAAGCAATAGCATCACAAATTTCACAAATA
AAGCATTTTTTTCACTGCATTCTAGTTGTGGTTTGTCCAAACTCATCAATGTATCTTATCATGTCTGTAT
ACCGTCGACCTCTAGCTAGAGCTTGGCGTAATCATGGTCATAGCTGTTTCCTGTGTGAAATTGTTATCCG
CTCACAATTCCACACAACATACGAGCCGGAAGCATAAAGTGTAAAGCCTGGGGTGCCTAATGAGTGAGCT
AACTCACATTAATTGCGTTGCGCTCACTGCCCGCTTTCCAGTCGGGAAACCTGTCGTGCCAGCTGCATTA
ATGAATCGGCCAACGCGCGGGGAGAGGCGGTTTGCGTATTGGGCGCTCTTGCGCTTCCTCGCTCACTGAC
TCGCTGCGCTCGGTCGTTCGGCTGCGGCGAGCGGTATCAGCTCACTCAAAGGCGGTAATACGGTTATCCA
CAGAATCAGGGGATAACGCAGGAAAGAACATGTGAGCAAAAGGCCAGCAAAAGGCCAGGAACCGTAAAAA
GGCCGCGTTGCTGGCGTTTTTCCATAGGCTCCGCCCCCCTGACGAGCATCACAAAAATCGACGCTCAAGT
CAGAGGTGGCGAAACCCGACAGGACTATAAAGATACCAGGCGTTTCCCCCTGGAAGCTCCCTCGTGCGCT
CTCCTGTTCCGACCCTGCCGCTTACCGGATACCTGTCCGCCTTTCTCCCTTCGGGAAGCGTGGCGCTTTC
TCATAGCTCACGCTGTAGGTATCTCAGTTCGGTGTAGGTCGTTCGCTCCAAGCTGGGCTGTGTGCACGAA
CCCCCCGTTCAGCCCGACCGCTGCGCCTTATCCGGTAACTATCGTCTTGAGTCCAACCCGGTAAGACACG
ACTTATCGCCACTGGCAGCAGCCACTGGTAACAGGATTAGCAGAGCGAGGTATGTAGGCGGTGCTACAGA
GTTCTTGAAGTGGTGGCCTAACTACGGCTACACTAGAAGAACAGTATTTGGTATCTGCGCTCTGCTGAAG
CCAGTTACCTTCGGAAAAAGAGTTGGTAGCTCTTGATCCGGCAAACAAACCACCGCTGGTAGCGGTGGTT
TTTTTGTTTGCAAGCAGCAGATTACGCGCAGAAAAAAAGGATCTCAAGAAGATCCTTTGATCTTTTCTAC
GGGGTCTGACGCTCAGTGGAACGAAAACTCACGTTAAGGGATTTTGGTCATGAGATTATCAAAAAGGATC
TTCACCTAGATCCTTTTAAATTAAAAATGAAGTTTTAAATCAATCTAAAGTATATATGAGTAAACTTGGT
CTGACAGTTACCAATGCTTAATCAGTGAGGCACCTATCTCAGCGATCTGTCTATTTCGTTCATCCATAGT
TGCCTGACTCCCCGTCGTGTAGATAACTACGATACGGGAGGGCTTACCATCTGGCCCCAGTGCTGCAATG
ATACCGCGGGACCCACGCTCACCGGCTCCAGATTTATCAGCAATAAACCAGCCAGCCGGAAGGGCCGAGC
GCAGAAGTGGTCCTGCAACTTTATCCGCCTCCATCCAGTCTATTAATTGTTGCCGGGAAGCTAGAGTAAG
TAGTTCGCCAGTTAATAGTTTGCGCAACGTTGTTGCCATTGCTACAGGCATCGTGGTGTCACGCTCGTCG
TTTGGTATGGCTTCATTCAGCTCCGGTTCCCAACGATCAAGGCGAGTTACATGATCCCCCATGTTGTGCA
AAAAAGCGGTTAGCTCCTTCGGTCCTCCGATCGTTGTCAGAAGTAAGTTGGCCGCAGTGTTATCACTCAT
GGTTATGGCAGCACTGCATAATTCTCTTACTGTCATGCCATCCGTAAGATGCTTTTCTGTGACTGGTGAG
TACTCAACCAAGTCATTCTGAGAATAGTGTATGCGGCGACCGAGTTGCTCTTGCCCGGCGTCAATACGGG
ATAATACCGCGCCACATAGCAGAACTTTAAAAGTGCTCATCATTGGAAAACGTTCTTCGGGGCGAAAACT
CTCAAGGATCTTACCACTGTTGAGATCCAGTTCGATGTAACCCACTCGTGCACCCAACTGATCTTCAGCA
TCTTTTACTTTCACCAGCGTTTCTGGGTGAGCAAAAACAGGAAGGCAAAATGCCGCAAAAAAGGGAATAA
GGGCGACACGGAAATGTTGAATACTCATACTCTTCCTTTTTCAATATTATTGAAGCATTTATCAGGGTTA
TTGTCTCATGAGCGGATACATATTTGAATGTATTTAGAAAAATAAACAAATAGGGGTTCCGCGCACATTT
CCCCGAAAAGTGCCACCTGACGTCGACGGATCGGGAGATCTCCCGATCCCCTATGGTGCACTCTCAGTAC
AATCTGCTCTGATGCCGCATAGTTAAGCCAGTATCTGCTCCCTGCTTGTGTGTTGGAGGTCGCTGAGTAG
TGCGCGAGCAAAATTTAAGCTACAACAAGGCAAGGCTTGACCGAC
