>Addgene plasmid #106005 | Opto-GPR17 | depositor partial sequence | sequence record 200768 | Opto-GPR17
ATGAAAACGATCATCGCCCTGAGCTACATCTTCTGCCTGGTATTCGCCATGTACACCGATATAGAGATGA
ACAGGCTGGGAAAGGATAGCCTCATGAACGGGACCGAGGGCCCAAACTTCTACGTGCCTTTCTCCAACAA
GACGGGCGTGGTGCGCAGCCCCTTCGAGGCCCCGCAGTACTACCTGGCGGAGCCATGGCAGTTCTCCATG
CTGGCCGCCTACATGTTCCTGCTGATCATGCTTGGCTTCCCCATCAACTTCCTCACGCTGTACGTCTTTA
TCCGAGATCACAAGTCCGGGACCCCGCTCAACTACATCCTGCTCAACCTGGCCGTGGCCGACCTCTTCAT
GGTGTTCGGGGGCTTCACCACCACCCTCTACACCTCTCTGCACGGGTACTTCGTCTTTGGGCCCACGGGC
TGCAACCTGGAGGGCTTCTTTGCCACCTTGGGCGGTGAAATTGCACTGTGGTCCTTGGTGGTCCTGGCCA
TCGAGCGGTACGTGGTGGTGGTGCACCCGGTCAAGTCCCTCAAGCTCCGCAGGCCCCTCTACGCCATCAT
GGGCGTCGCCTTCACCTGGGTCATGGCTCTGGCCTGTGCCGCGCCCCCCCTCGTCGGCTGGTCCAGGTAC
ATCCCGGAGGGCATGCAGTGCTCGTGCGGGATTGACTACTACACGCCCCACGAGGAAACCAACAATGAGT
CGTTCGTCATCTACATGTTCGTGGTCCACTTCATCATCCCCCTGATTGTCATATTCTTCTGCTACGGACT
GATCATCCGCAGCCTGCGGCAGGGCCTGCGTGTGGAGAAGCGCCTCAAGACCAAGGCAGTGCGCATGGTG
ATCATCATGGTCATCGCTTTCCTAATCTGCTGGCTGCCCTACGCTGGGGTGGCGTTCTACATCTTCACCC
ATCAGGGCTCTGACTTTGGCCCCATCTTCATGACCATCCCGGCTTTCTTTGCCAAGACTTCTGCCGTCTA
CAACCCCGTCATCTACATCATGATGAACAAGCAGTTCCGCCACGCCCTGTGCAACTTGCTCTGTGGCAAA
AGGCTCAAGGGCCCGCCCCCCAGCTTCGAAGGGAAAACCAACGAGAGCTCGCTGAGTGCCAAGTCAGAGC
TGACAGAAACCAGCCAAGTGGCGCCTGCCTAA
